>Addgene plasmid #202466 | pSMART-HCKan-EV | addgene full sequence | sequence record 399165 | Addgene NGS Result
GACGAATTCTCTAGATATCGCTCAATACTGACCATTTAAATCATACCTGACCTCCATAGCAGAAAGTCAA
AAGCCTCCGACCGGAGGCTTTTGACTTGATCGGCACGTAAGAGGTTCCAACTTTCACCATAATGAAATAA
GATCACTACCGGGCGTATTTTTTGAGTTATCGAGATTTTCAGGAGCTAAGGAAGCTAAAATGAGCCATAT
TCAACGGGAAACGTCTTGCTCGAGGCCGCGATTAAATTCCAACATGGATGCTGATTTATATGGGTATAAA
TGGGCTCGCGATAATGTCGGGCAATCAGGTGCGACAATCTATCGATTGTATGGGAAGCCCGATGCGCCAG
AGTTGTTTCTGAAACATGGCAAAGGTAGCGTTGCCAATGATGTTACAGATGAGATGGTCAGGCTAAACTG
GCTGACGGAATTTATGCCTCTTCCGACCATCAAGCATTTTATCCGTACTCCTGATGATGCATGGTTACTC
ACCACTGCGATCCCAGGGAAAACAGCATTCCAGGTATTAGAAGAATATCCTGATTCAGGTGAAAATATTG
TTGATGCGCTGGCAGTGTTCCTGCGCCGGTTGCATTCGATTCCTGTTTGTAATTGTCCTTTTAACGGCGA
TCGCGTATTTCGTCTCGCTCAGGCGCAATCACGAATGAATAACGGTTTGGTTGGTGCGAGTGATTTTGAT
GACGAGCGTAATGGCTGGCCTGTTGAACAAGTCTGGAAAGAAATGCATAAGCTTTTGCCATTCTCACCGG
ATTCAGTCGTCACTCATGGTGATTTCTCACTTGATAACCTTATTTTTGACGAGGGGAAATTAATAGGTTG
TATTGATGTTGGACGAGTCGGAATCGCAGACCGATACCAGGATCTTGCCATCCTATGGAACTGCCTCGGT
GAGTTTTCTCCTTCATTACAGAAACGGCTTTTTCAAAAATATGGTATTGATAATCCTGATATGAATAAAT
TGCAGTTTCACTTGATGCTCGATGAGTTTTTCTGAGGGCCCAAATGTAATCACCTGGCTCACCTTCGGGT
GGGCCTTTCTGCGTTGCTGGCGTTTTTCCATAGGCTCCGCCCCCCTGACGAGCATCACAAAAATCGATGC
TCAAGTCAGAGGTGGCGAAACCCGACAGGACTATAAAGATACCAGGCGTTTCCCCCTGGAAGCTCCCTCG
TGCGCTCTCCTGTTCCGACCCTGCCGCTTACCGGATACCTGTCCGCCTTTCTCCCTTCGGGAAGCGTGGC
GCTTTCTCATAGCTCACGCTGTAGGTATCTCAGTTCGGTGTAGGTCGTTCGCTCCAAGCTGGGCTGTGTG
CACGAACCCCCCGTTCAGCCCGACCGCTGCGCCTTATCCGGTAACTATCGTCTTGAGTCCAACCCGGTAA
GACACGACTTATCGCCACTGGCAGCAGCCACTGGTAACAGGATTAGCAGAGCGAGGTATGTAGGCGGTGC
TACAGAGTTCTTGAAGTGGTGGCCTAACTACGGCTACACTAGAAGAACAGTATTTGGTATCTGCGCTCTG
CTGAAGCCAGTTACCTCGGAAAAAGAGTTGGTAGCTCTTGATCCGGCAAACAAACCACCGCTGGTAGCGG
TGGTTTTTTTGTTTGCAAGCAGCAGATTACGCGCAGAAAAAAAGGATCTCAAGAAGATCCTTTGATTTTC
TACCGAAGAAAGGCCCACCCGTGAAGGTGAGCCAGTGAGTTGATTGCAGTCCAGTTACGCTGGAGTCTGA
GGCTCGTCCTGAATGATATCAAGCTTGAATTCGTT
Features (pLannotate 1.2.2; 6 found; start..end, strand, type, name):
     65..96      +  terminator     tonB terminator: bidirectional E. coli tonB-P14 transcription terminator
     97..199     +  promoter       cat promoter: promoter of the E. coli cat gene encoding chloramphenicol acetyltransferase
    200..1013    +  CDS            KanR (fragment): aminoglycoside phosphotransferase; aph(3')-Ia; confers resistance to kanamycin in bacteria or G418 (Geneticin®) in eukaryotes
   1036..1063    +  terminator     T7Te terminator: phage T7 early transcription terminator
   1075..1662    -  rep_origin     ori: high-copy-number ColE1/pMB1/pBR322/pUC origin of replication
   1684..1713    -  terminator     T3Te terminator: phage T3 early transcription terminator
