[The description below was written by a language model from this plasmid's Addgene catalogue record and pLannotate feature annotations shown in this document.]
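Description:
pSMART-HCKan-EV is the empty-vector form of the high-copy, kanamycin-selectable pSMART backbone (Lucigen), catalogued as a bacterial expression vector with no insert. At 1,785 nt it is a very compact plasmid, and the annotated features account for essentially everything needed for maintenance in E. coli and little else. Replication is driven by a high-copy ColE1/pMB1/pUC-type origin, and selection relies on an aminoglycoside phosphotransferase gene, aph(3')-Ia, conferring kanamycin resistance. This coding sequence is annotated as a fragment by the automated tool and is preceded by a sequence annotated as the cat (chloramphenicol acetyltransferase) promoter, which appears to drive its expression.

The defining design feature is transcriptional insulation. A bidirectional tonB terminator lies upstream of the resistance cassette, a phage T7 early terminator follows the kanamycin gene, and a phage T3 early terminator lies beyond the origin. Together these terminators limit read-through from the marker and origin into the cloning region, and block transcription of an inserted fragment from running into the plasmid's essential functions, which helps stabilise inserts that would otherwise be toxic or unstable. No promoter, ribosome binding site, tag or reporter for a cargo gene is annotated, so any expression cassette must supply its own regulatory elements.

As deposited, the plasmid serves as a backbone for building such cassettes and as a matched empty-vector control for constructs made in pSMART-HCKan. The associated publication concerns nanobody expression and purification in E. coli under two-stage dynamic control, though the record does not specify how this particular plasmid was used there.
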