Addgene plasmid #202466: pSMART-HCKan-EV
Purpose: (Empty Backbone) Empty vector of pSMART-HCKan
Depositing lab: Michael Lynch. Depositing organization: Duke University. Publication: Scalable, robust, high-throughput expression & purification of nanobodies enabled by 2-stage dynamic control. Hennigan JN, Menacho-Melgar R, Sarkar P, Golovsky M, Lynch MD. Metab Eng. 2024 Sep;85:116-130. doi: 10.1016/j.ymben.2024.07.012. Epub 2024 Jul 24. PubMed 39059674.
Backbone
  Vector backbone: pSMART
  Backbone manufacturer: Lucigen
  Vector type: Bacterial Expression
Growth in bacteria
  Bacterial resistance: Kanamycin, 50 μg/mL
  Growth temperature: 37°C
  Growth strain: DH5alpha
  Copy number: High Copy
Gene/Insert
  Gene/Insert name: None
Terms and licenses: Academic/Nonprofit Terms; Industry Terms: Not Available to Industry
How to cite: pSMART-HCKan-EV was a gift from Michael Lynch (Addgene plasmid # 202466 ; http://n2t.net/addgene:202466 ; RRID:Addgene_202466)
